>Addgene plasmid #161011 | HSP70-pp7i-mCh-UPG | addgene full sequence | sequence record 319160 | Addgene NGS Result
CTCGGCAATGTCCAGTAGGTCGCGGGTGCTGCGGGCCAGGCGGTCTAGCCTGGTCACTGTCACAACGTCG
CCAGGGCGTAGGTGGTCAAGCATCCTGGCCAGCTCCGGGCGGTCGCGCCTGGTGCCGGTGATCTTCTCGG
AAAACAGCTTGGTGCAGCCGGCCGCGTGCAGTTCGGCCCGTTGGTTGGTCAAGTCCTGGTCGTCGGTGCT
GACGCGGGCATAGCCCAGCAGGCCAGCGGCGGCGCTCTTGTTCATGGCGTAATGTCTCCGGTTCTAGTCG
CAAGTATTCTACTTTATGCGACTAAAACACGCGACAAGAAAACGCCAGGAAAAGGGCAGGGCGGCAGCCT
GTCGCGTAACTTAGGACTTGTGCGACATGTCGTTTTCAGAAGACGGCTGCACTGAACGTCAGAAGCCGAC
TGCACTATAGCAGCGGAGGGGTTGGATCAAAGTACTTTGATCCCGAGGGGAACCCTGTGGTTGGCATGCA
CATACAAATGGACGAACGGATAAACCTTTTCACGCCCTTTTAAATATCCGATTATTCTAATAAACGCTCT
TTTCTCTTAGGTTTACCCGCCAATATATCCTGTCAAACACTGATAGTTTAAACTGAAGGCGGGAAACGAC
AATCTGATCCAAGCTCAAGCTGCTCTAGCATTCGCCATTCAGGCTGCGCAACTGTTGGGAAGGGCGATCG
GTGCGGGCCTCTTCGCTATTACGCCAGCTGGCGAAAGGGGGATGTGCTGCAAGGCGATTAAGTTGGGTAA
CGCCAGGGTTTTCCCAGTCACGACGTTGTAAAACGACGGCCAGTGCCAAGCTTGCATGCCTGCAGGTCGA
CTCTCTGTTCTGCAAATCGCTTCTGGTCCCTGGAGTCTGGAGATCTCATCCTTTCCCACCGATTCCGTCC
CGATAAAACGGTAAATCTCGCTCAATTTTAAAACTATGTATATATATGCATTTCTTCTTGAGTGATCTTC
TGATTCGACGACAAGTGTGTTTGATTTATGATCTGGTTAGTCTTAGACTCTTAGCTGTTCTTCTCGCGAT
AGAGATTGTCTCTGTGGCGGCCATCTGTGTGTGATGGTCCTTTGAATCCGTCTCTGTCGACGAGAACTGC
CAAATTCTCTTGTCGGATTGTGTCACGTTTTAGGTTTTTACATAAATTCTCAACTTGTTCTCCAATGTGA
TCCCATAGCGGAGTGGATATCGCGTTAGACTCCGAATCTAAAGGTCGTGGGTTCGATTCCCACTGGGATC
ATCCCATTTTTTTGGTCTTTTTTTTTGTTGGTTATTAATTATTACTATCAATCCGTTCTTTTAGCAGTGA
TCAAGCGAATTTAGGTCTGGCTCTGCCTCTGGCTCTAGTTGAGTTTAGGGAGCTGCTCCTTGTTGTTTGC
CATTATGGTTTCTCTACTTTGGAGTCAACTTTGCAATGTTACCCTTGTAGTCTCTTCTGTGGACTTTGTA
TTTGGTGAAATTGAAAAGTTTAGTAGAAATCTGGCTGCGCCAAAGATGATAGAGACTCTAATGGGATCCT
TATTCGAACATTTTGCTGAACTGATTAGATACAATAAGGCAACACTGATTCCATTACTGTTAGTCTGTTA
CTACAAAAAGAATTGTTGCTCAAGTATTGTTTGTGTTGGTTGGTGCAGATGATCGATGATCAGGACTTGG
GGTTTATTGCCAACTTTCTTGGCATCTTCATCTTCGCATTGGTAATTGCTTATCACTACGTAACTGCTGA
TCCCAAATACGAAGCCACTTGAGTGATGATATTTTAGAATGATGTAAGGCTTTTTAGTTTATACTAGTAT
TATCTGTGTTTCAAACTGAGAAGAGATAATAACAGTCTTTGTTGAGATGATAATGTTTTCAAGATGTTCC
TAATCCATTTCACATCTTCTCAATTTTATATGCATGTGCATATATATGTTCCCTCCAATTATGTTGTTCG
AATGTTTGATGAAACTTTGAATTTTTTTCTTTAAGCAAAAAAAAATCTCAAACACCAAAGCGAGGAGTCA
TTCTAGTTCAGTTTTGAGTCATTCTAGTTATTTTTACAAAGTTTTGAGTCAAATTGGGTAAATTTTTTGG
TTATTTTGGTCATAAAAATAACTAGATTATCTCTTATATCTTATGAGTTAATTTGGTAAATAAACCATTT
ATTTGGGTCAAACTATTTTTTTCCCCATATATATATCCAATCAATAATAAATTCATAATATATTTCATTA
ACGCGATTGAAATACTAGTAATTAATTGAGGACTAAAGAAAAAGTAATTTCCTTTTTATCTTTAAAATGT
GCAAAAAAAACAAAAATGTTAATTGGGTGATGAAATAACTTGTTTTCAAAACGGGAGTTACTATTTGACA
ATTTAAAAAAGACCCATCTCGAAGGAGCTAGAAGCGATAACAAAATAAAAAGGAAACAATAGTAATTAGA
TGGCGCAAAAATAAGATCCAACGGCTGAGATCTTTACTCGTGAACGTTCTCGAAAGCTCTTTGCCGACCC
ACTCTTCATTCATATATAAACAAACACCTCTCTGCCTTCTCTTCCTCACACAATCATAAACACAACAACA
CTCACAAATTCTCTTAAAGCTCACAGACGAATTCTTTCTATTTTTAATCTTTCCGGCGAACAATTCTGAT
CTCTAATAATGGCGGGTAAAGGTGAAGGTCCAGCTATCGGTATCGATCTCGGTACAACCTACTCTTGCGT
CGGTGTTTGGCAACATGACCGCGTCGAAATCATCGCCAACGATCAAGGCAACCGCACCACTCCTTCCTAC
GTTGCTTTCACTGACAGCGAGCGTCTCATCGGGGATGCTGCCAAGAATCAAGTCGCCATGAACCCTACCA
ACACCGTCTTCGGTAAACATCTCACTTCCTTCTCATCTTACTTACTATATCTGCTTTGCTTCCTGCATGT
GATTAAGTTTGTGTAACTCATTGCTCGAACCTACAAACCGGCTGAGGTTATATGGAACCCAGCCCCACAC
TTCACAATCAAAGGGGTACAATACACAAGTATAGTGTCTACACGGAGACCTATACTCCAGACACATTTAC
ACAGAAATCGATACAAACATAATTAATGGATATGGCCATAATTATCCTACGAAATTTATCTCCAAAAAAC
TACAAACAGGAAGACGTATACACGGATACTCTTCCGTCTGCAATATACTTTCAAACGACGCCCACACCTT
GTGCAGTATACAGGGATACGCACACCCATATCGGCATTTCGTCGCATTCGAATTGGACATAATTATCGTA
TATGGACGAAATTAGACCGATTCAGAGTCGAAATAGAACTCGACTTTCGGAAGCGCTTGATACAGCAAGG
CTTCGCCCATTCCAGAAACCAACCATAGTCTCCCCTTGTATTCGAGTAAATATGGTTACCGAATAGCCCA
GTACCCAACACTAGAAAATTTTAACTCCCGGAGCAGACGATATGGCGTCGCTCCGGACCCAAAGAATACA
TCCCCTTCAAAATCACCTTCGACGAGAGGATATGGCCTCCGTCGATGCGATGTTCCTGTGGATAGAGCTT
CAAACTGTACGCACGAGACGATATGGCGTCCGTGCGCCTGTCACCAACAAAGACAAAAACTACTCTTCTC
GGCTGAGGTTATATGGAACCCAGCCGAACACTGCTGCATACAATTGTGCCTATTTCTTGTATAGTGTCTA
CACGGAGACCTATACATCGCCTAGCCTTAATTCAAAACACGGACAAGCCTAATTAATGGATATGGCCATA
ATTATCGTTCCATGGCCAAATACGATTACTTAGTTATCAGAAGACGTATACACGGATACTCTTCCGCACC
TTCATCTGTTCCCACTCAGCACATTCATCTGTGCAGTATACAGGGATACGCACAGTCCACAAGTCTCAAA
CCACAGAAACTAGAGTTTCTAATTATCGTATATGGACGAAATTACAGTCGAAAGTCACACCTCTTTCCCA
CAAAACTGCGAAGCGCTTGATACAGCAAGGCTTCGCCATTCGAACTAAGGCAAATCAAAAACAATTAGTA
TTCGAGTAAATATGGTTACCGAATACCACGCATTCAGTGACTACTATCAAATACCAAACCCAGCAGAGCA
TATGGGCTCGCTGGGTACACACGGAAAAATTCATCTGGTATACAAACATCGACGAGAGGATATGGCCTCC
GTCGAACTATTACGAGTTGGTTTCTGAAAACATCCGAGCGCACGAGACGATATGGCGTCCGTGCCTATTC
TTAAAAATCTTACAAAAATACTTACAATTCGAGCAGACGATATGGCGTCGCTCGCATTGATAACTTATAA
ACTTACAAATGACTTAAATGGCTGAGGTTATATGGAACCCAGCCGTACATCAAACATTTATCTTCTAATT
GCGCGCTATAGTTATCAGTTCTTTATGTCTGTACGTACTAGCGATCGGTCCATAGTGATTTTGGTTTATG
AATCGGTTATTCAATTTTGGTTATATCGAAACAGAGCCGGTTTAGTGTGTCAAGCAGATAGAAATCTGTT
AGAGTTTATTAGTGTTCTCTATGTTGTTGTTAATTAGGAGGAAGTAAGTATTAAACTTGTTGTTGTGTTT
TTTTTGCAGATGCTAAGCGTCTAATCGGAAGAAGATACAGTGATCCCTCTGTTCAAGCGGATAAGAGTCA
CTGGCCTTTTAAGGTTGTTTCCGGTCCAGGTGAGAAGCCTATGATTGTGGTTAACCACAAGGGAGAGGAG
AAACAGTTCTCTGCTGAGGAAATCTCGTCGATGGTTCTTATTAAGATGCGGGAGATTGCAGAAGCTTTCC
TTGGTTCTCCTGTTAAGAACGCTGTCGTTACAGTTCCTGCTTATTTCAACGACTCTCAGCGTCAAGCGAC
TAAGGACGCTGGAGTTATCTCTGGTCTCAACGTGATGCGTATCATCAATGAGCCAACTGCTGCTGCTATT
GCTTACGGTCTTGACAAGAAGGCGTCGAGTGTTGGCGAGAAGAATGTTTTGATCTTTGATTTGGGAGGTG
GTACTTTTGATGTGTCTTTGCTTACGATTGAGGAAGGTATCTTTGAAGTCAAGGCAACTGCTGGTGACAC
GCATCTTGGTGGTGAGGACTTCGACAACAGGATGGTTAATCATTTTGTTCAGGAGTTTAAGAGGAAGAAC
AAGAAGGATATTACTGGGAACCCGAGAGCTTTGAGGAGGCTTAGGACAGCTTGTGAGCGGGCGAAGAGAA
CTCTTTCTTCGACTGCTCAGACGACTATAGAGATTGACTCTCTTTTTGAGGGTATTGATTTCTACACTAC
CATCACTCGTGCTAGGTTCGAGGAGCTCAACATGGATTTGTTTAGGAAGTGTATGGAGCCAGTGGAGAAG
TGTTTGAGGGATGCTAAGATGGACAAGAGCAGTGTTCATGATGTTGTTCTTGTTGGTGGCTCTACAAGGA
TTCCCAAAGTGCAGCAGCTTTTGCAAGACTTCTTCAATGGGAAAGAGCTCTGTAAAAGCATTAACCCGGA
CGAGGCTGTTGCTTACGGAGCAGCTGTGCAAGCTGCAATCTTGAGCGGTGAAGGGAATGAGAAGGTCCAG
GACTTGTTACTTCTTGATGTCACTCCTCTGTCCTTGGGTTTGGAAACTGCCGGTGGTGTTATGACTGTTT
TGATTCCGAGGAACACCACAATTCCGACCAAGAAAGAGCAGATATTCTCTACCTATTCAGACAACCAGCC
CGGTGTACTGATCCAGGTCTACGAAGGAGAGAGGGCACGAACAAAGGACAACAACCTTTTGGGAAAGTTC
GAGCTCAGTGGTATACCACCTGCTCCACGAGGTGTACCGCAGATTACTGTCTGTTTCGACATCGACGCCA
ATGGTATCCTGAATGTGTCGGCTGAGGACAAGACGACTGGTCAGAAGAACAAGATCACAATCACAAACGA
CAAGGGAAGGTTATCAAAGGAAGAGATCGAGAAGATGGTACAAGAGGCAGAGAAGTACAAGGCTGAGGAT
GAAGAACACAAGAAGAAGGTGGATGCAAAGAACGCTCTCGAGAACTATGCATACAACATGAGGAACACGA
TCAAGGACGAGAAGATCGCATCTAAGCTTGACGCAGCTGACAAGAAGAAGATTGAGGATGCAATCGACCA
AGCTATTGAATGGTTAGATGGGAATCAACTGGCTGAGGCAGATGAGTTCGAGGATAAGATGAAGGAGCTC
GAGTCTCTTTGCAACCCTATTATTGCAAGAATGTACCAAGGAGCTGGGCCTGATATGGGTGGTGCAGGAG
GAATGGATGACGACACACCTGCTGGTGGTAGCGGCGGTGCTGGCCCAAAGATTGAAGAAGTTGATGTGAG
CAAGGGCGAGGAGGATAACATGGCCATCATCAAGGAGTTCATGCGCTTCAAGGTGCACATGGAGGGCTCC
GTGAACGGCCACGAGTTCGAGATCGAGGGCGAGGGCGAGGGCCGCCCCTACGAGGGCACCCAGACCGCCA
AGCTGAAGGTGACCAAGGGTGGCCCCCTGCCCTTCGCCTGGGACATCCTGTCCCCTCAGTTCATGTACGG
CTCCAAGGCCTACGTGAAGCACCCCGCCGACATCCCCGACTACCTCAAGCTGTCCTTCCCCGAGGGCTTC
AAGTGGGAGCGCGTGATGAACTTCGAGGACGGCGGCGTGGTGACCGTGACCCAGGACTCCTCCCTGCAGG
ACGGCGAGTTCATCTACAAGGTGAAGCTGCGCGGCACCAACTTCCCCTCCGACGGCCCCGTCATGCAGAA
GAAGACCATGGGCTGGGAGGCCTCCTCCGAGCGCATGTACCCCGAGGACGGCGCCCTGAAGGGCGAGATC
AAGCAGCGCCTGAAGCTGAAGGACGGCGGCCACTACGACGCTGAGGTCAAGACCACCTACAAGGCCAAGA
AGCCCGTGCAGCTGCCCGGCGCCTACAACGTCAACATCAAGCTCGACATCACCTCCCACAACGAGGACTA
CACCATCGTGGAACAGTACGAACGCGCCGAGGGCCGCCACTCCACCGGCGGCATGGACGAGCTGTACAAG
GGCAGCCACCACCACCACCACCACTGAATATGAAGATGAAGATGAAATATTTGGTGTGTCAAATAAAAAG
CTTGTGTGCTTAAGTTTGTGTTTTTTTCTTGGCTTGTTGTGTTATGAATTTGTGGCTTTTTCTAATATTA
AATGAATGTAAGATCTCATTATAATGAATAAACAAATGTTTCTATAATCCATTGTGAATGTTTTGTTGGA
TCTCTTCTGCAGCATATAACTACTGTATGTGCTATGGTATGGACTATGGAATATGATTAAAGATAAGATG
GGCTCATAGAGTAAAACGAGGCGAGGGACCTATAAACCTCCCTTCATCATGCTATTTCATGATCTATTTT
ATAAAATAAAGATGTAGAAAAAAGTAAGCGTAATAACCGCAAAACAAATGATTTAAAACATGGCACATAA
TGAGGAGATTAAGTTCGGTTTACGTTTATTTTAGTACTAATTGTAACGTGAGACTACGTATCGGGAATCG
CCTAGGATCCAGGATGATTTCTGGTTTAAACAAGCTTCGGCTGGATCTTATGACGACCGTTAGAAATTGT
GGTTGTCGACGAGTCAGTAATAAACGGCGTCAAAGTGGTTGCAGCCGGCACACACGAGTCGTGTTTATCA
ACTCAAAGCACAAATACTTTTCCTCAACCTAAAAATAAGGCAATTAGCCAAAAACAACTTTGCGTGTAAA
CAACGCTCAATACACGTGTCATTTTATTATTAGCTATTGCTTCACCGCCTTAGCTTTCTCGTGACCTAGT
CGTCCTCGTCTTTTCTTCTTCTTCTTCTATAAAACAATACCCAAAGAGCTCTTCTTCTTCACAATTCAGA
TTTCAATTTCTCAAAATCTTAAAAACTTTCTCTCAATTCTCTCTACCGTGATCAAGGTAAATTTCTGTGT
TCCTTATTCTCTCAAAATCTTCGATTTTGTTTTCGTTCGATCCCAATTTCGTATATGTTCTTTGGTTTAG
ATTCTGTTAATCTTAGATCGAAGACGATTTTCTGGGTTTGATCGTTAGATATCATCTTAATTCTCGATTA
GGGTTTCATAGATATCATCCGATTTGTTCAAATAATTTGAGTTTTGTCGAATAATTACTCTTCGATTTGT
GATTTCTATCTAGATCTGGTGTTAGTTTCTAGTTTGTGCGATCGAATTTGTCGATTAATCTGAGTTTTTC
TGATTAACAGATGCTAGCCTCCAAAACCATCGTTCTTTCGGTCGGCGAGGCTACTCGCACTCTGACTGAG
ATCCAGTCCACCGCAGACCGTCAGATCTTCGAAGAGAAGGTCGGGCCTCTGGTGGGTCGGCTGCGCCTCA
CGGCTTCGCTCCGTCAAAACGGAGCCAAGACCGCGTATCGCGTCAACCTAAAACTGGATCAGGCGGACGT
CGTTGATTCCGGACTTCCGAAAGTGCGCTACACTCAGGTATGGTCGCACGACGTGACAATCGTTGCGAAT
AGCACCGAGGCCTCGCGCAAATCGTTGTACGATTTGACCAAGTCCCTCGTCGCGACCTCGCAGGTCGAAG
ATCTTGTCGTCAACCTTGTGCCGCTGGGCCGTGGATCCATGGTAGATCTGACTAGTAAAGGAGAAGAACT
TTTCACTGGAGTTGTCCCAATTCTTGTTGAATTAGATGGTGATGTTAATGGGCACAAATTTTCTGTCAGT
GGAGAGGGTGAAGGTGATGCAACATACGGAAAACTTACCCTTAAATTTATTTGCACTACTGGAAAACTAC
CTGTTCCGTGGCCAACACTTGTCACTACTTTCTCTTATGGTGTTCAATGCTTTTCAAGATACCCAGATCA
TATGAAGCGGCACGACTTCTTCAAGAGCGCCATGCCTGAGGGATACGTGCAGGAGAGGACCATCTTCTTC
AAGGACGACGGGAACTACAAGACACGTGCTGAAGTCAAGTTTGAGGGAGACACCCTCGTCAACAGGATCG
AGCTTAAGGGAATCGATTTCAAGGAGGACGGAAACATCCTCGGCCACAAGTTGGAATACAACTACAACTC
CCACAACGTATACATCATGGCCGACAAGCAAAAGAACGGCATCAAAGCCAACTTCAAGACCCGCCACAAC
ATCGAAGACGGCGGCGTGCAACTCGCTGATCATTATCAACAAAATACTCCAATTGGCGATGGCCCTGTCC
TTTTACCAGACAACCATTACCTGTCCACACAATCTGCCCTTTCGAAAGATCCCAACGAAAAGAGAGACCA
CATGGTCCTTCTTGAGTTTGTAACAGCTGCTGGGATTACACATGGCATGGATGAACTATACAAAGCTAGC
CCATGGTAAGCTTTTTGTGATCTGATGATAAGTGGTTGGTTCGTGTCTCATGCACTTGGGAGGTGATCTA
TTTCACCTGGTGTAGTTTGTGTTTCCGTCAGTTGGAAAAACTTATCCCTATCGATTTCGTTTTCATTTTC
TGCTTTTCTTTTATGTACCTTCGTTTGGGCTTGTAACGGGCCTTTGTATTTCAACTCTCAATAATAATCC
AAGTGCATGTTAAACAATTTGTCATCTGTTTCGGCTTTGATATACTACTGGTGAAGATGGGCCGTACTAC
TGCATCACAACGAAAAATAATAATAAGATGAAAAACTTGAAGTGGAAAAAAAAAAAACTTGAATGTTCAC
TACTACTCATTGACCATAATGTTTAACATACATAGCTCAATAGTATTTTTGTGAATATGGCAACACAAAC
AGTCCAAAACAATTGTCTCTTACTATACCAAACCAAGGGCGCCGCTTGTTTGCCACTCTTTGTGTGCAAT
AGTGTGATTACCACATCTCCACATTCAATATATTCCCTGAATTATCTGACGATTTTGATGGCTCACTGTT
TTCCCAAGTCTGGTACCCCACCTACATGGGGATCCTAACTCGAGCTGCAGGCTTCGGTACCGAGCTCGAA
TTCGTAATCATGTCATAGCTGTTTCCTGTGTGAAATTGTTATCCGCTCACAATTCCACACAACATACGAG
CCGGAAGCATAAAGTGTAAAGCCTGGGGTGCCTAATGAGTGAGCTAACTCACATTAATTGCGTTGCGCTC
ACTGCCCGCTTTCCAGTCGGGAAACCTGTCGTGCCAGCTGCATTAATGAATCGGCCAACGCGCGGGGAGA
GGCGGTTTGCGTATTGGCTAGAGCAGCTTGCCAACATGGTGGAGCACGACACTCTCGTCTACTCCAAGAA
TATCAAAGATACAGTCTCAGAAGACCAAAGGGCTATTGAGACTTTTCAACAAAGGGTAATATCGGGAAAC
CTCCTCGGATTCCATTGCCCAGCTATCTGTCACTTCATCAAAAGGACAGTAGAAAAGGAAGGTGGCACCT
ACAAATGCCATCATTGCGATAAAGGAAAGGCTATCGTTCAAGATGCCTCTGCCGACAGTGGTCCCAAAGA
TGGACCCCCACCCACGAGGAGCATCGTGGAAAAAGAAGACGTTCCAACCACGTCTTCAAAGCAAGTGGAT
TGATGTGAACATGGTGGAGCACGACACTCTCGTCTACTCCAAGAATATCAAAGATACAGTCTCAGAAGAC
CAAAGGGCTATTGAGACTTTTCAACAAAGGGTAATATCGGGAAACCTCCTCGGATTCCATTGCCCAGCTA
TCTGTCACTTCATCAAAAGGACAGTAGAAAAGGAAGGTGGCACCTACAAATGCCATCATTGCGATAAAGG
AAAGGCTATCGTTCAAGATGCCTCTGCCGACAGTGGTCCCAAAGATGGACCCCCACCCACGAGGAGCATC
GTGGAAAAAGAAGACGTTCCAACCACGTCTTCAAAGCAAGTGGATTGATGTGATATCTCCACTGACGTAA
GGGATGACGCACAATCCCACTATCCTTCGCAAGACCCTTCCTCTATATAAGGAAGTTCATTTCATTTGGA
GAGGACACGCTGAAATCACCAGTCTCTCTCTACAAATCTATCTCTCTCGAGCTTTCGCAGATCCGGGGGG
CAATGAGATATGAAAAAGCCTGAACTCACCGCGACGTCTGTCGAGAAGTTTCTGATCGAAAAGTTCGACA
GCGTCTCCGACCTGATGCAGCTCTCGGAGGGCGAAGAATCTCGTGCTTTCAGCTTCGATGTAGGAGGGCG
TGGATATGTCCTGCGGGTAAATAGCTGCGCCGATGGTTTCTACAAAGATCGTTATGTTTATCGGCACTTT
GCATCGGCCGCGCTCCCGATTCCGGAAGTGCTTGACATTGGGGAGTTTAGCGAGAGCCTGACCTATTGCA
TCTCCCGCCGTTCACAGGGTGTCACGTTGCAAGACCTGCCTGAAACCGAACTGCCCGCTGTTCTACAACC
GGTCGCGGAGGCTATGGATGCGATCGCTGCGGCCGATCTTAGCCAGACGAGCGGGTTCGGCCCATTCGGA
CCGCAAGGAATCGGTCAATACACTACATGGCGTGATTTCATATGCGCGATTGCTGATCCCCATGTGTATC
ACTGGCAAACTGTGATGGACGACACCGTCAGTGCGTCCGTCGCGCAGGCTCTCGATGAGCTGATGCTTTG
GGCCGAGGACTGCCCCGAAGTCCGGCACCTCGTGCACGCGGATTTCGGCTCCAACAATGTCCTGACGGAC
AATGGCCGCATAACAGCGGTCATTGACTGGAGCGAGGCGATGTTCGGGGATTCCCAATACGAGGTCGCCA
ACATCTTCTTCTGGAGGCCGTGGTTGGCTTGTATGGAGCAGCAGACGCGCTACTTCGAGCGGAGGCATCC
GGAGCTTGCAGGATCGCCACGACTCCGGGCGTATATGCTCCGCATTGGTCTTGACCAACTCTATCAGAGC
TTGGTTGACGGCAATTTCGATGATGCAGCTTGGGCGCAGGGTCGATGCGACGCAATCGTCCGATCCGGAG
CCGGGACTGTCGGGCGTACACAAATCGCCCGCAGAAGCGCGGCCGTCTGGACCGATGGCTGTGTAGAAGT
ACTCGCCGATAGTGGAAACCGACGCCCCAGCACTCGTCCGAGGGCAAAGAAATAGAGTAGATGCCGACCG
GGATCTGTCGATCGACAAGCTCGAGTTTCTCCATAATAATGTGTGAGTAGTTCCCAGATAAGGGAATTAG
GGTTCCTATAGGGTTTCGCTCATGTGTTGAGCATATAAGAAACCCTTAGTATGTATTTGTATTTGTAAAA
TACTTCTATCAATAAAATTTCTAATTCCTAAAACCAAAATCCAGTACTAAAATCCAGATCCCCCGAATTA
ATTCGGCGTTAATTCAGTACATTAAAAACGTCCGCAATGTGTTATTAAGTTGTCTAAGCGTCAATTTGTT
TACACCACAATATATCCTGCCACCAGCCAGCCAACAGCTCCCCGACCGGCAGCTCGGCACAAAATCACCA
CTCGATACAGGCAGCCCATCAGTCCGGGACGGCGTCAGCGGGAGAGCCGTTGTAAGGCGGCAGACTTTGC
TCATGTTACCGATGCTATTCGGAAGAACGGCAACTAAGCTGCCGGGTTTGAAACACGGATGATCTCGCGG
AGGGTAGCATGTTGATTGTAACGATGACAGAGCGTTGCTGCCTGTGATCACCGCGGTTTCAAAATCGGCT
CCGTCGATACTATGTTATACGCCAACTTTGAAAACAACTTTGAAAAAGCTGTTTTCTGGTATTTAAGGTT
TTAGAATGCAAGGAACAGTGAATTGGAGTTCGTCTTGTTATAATTAGCTTCTTGGGGTATCTTTAAATAC
TGTAGAAAAGAGGAAGGAAATAATAAATGGCTAAAATGAGAATATCACCGGAATTGAAAAAACTGATCGA
AAAATACCGCTGCGTAAAAGATACGGAAGGAATGTCTCCTGCTAAGGTATATAAGCTGGTGGGAGAAAAT
GAAAACCTATATTTAAAAATGACGGACAGCCGGTATAAAGGGACCACCTATGATGTGGAACGGGAAAAGG
ACATGATGCTATGGCTGGAAGGAAAGCTGCCTGTTCCAAAGGTCCTGCACTTTGAACGGCATGATGGCTG
GAGCAATCTGCTCATGAGTGAGGCCGATGGCGTCCTTTGCTCGGAAGAGTATGAAGATGAACAAAGCCCT
GAAAAGATTATCGAGCTGTATGCGGAGTGCATCAGGCTCTTTCACTCCATCGACATATCGGATTGTCCCT
ATACGAATAGCTTAGACAGCCGCTTAGCCGAATTGGATTACTTACTGAATAACGATCTGGCCGATGTGGA
TTGCGAAAACTGGGAAGAAGACACTCCATTTAAAGATCCGCGCGAGCTGTATGATTTTTTAAAGACGGAA
AAGCCCGAAGAGGAACTTGTCTTTTCCCACGGCGACCTGGGAGACAGCAACATCTTTGTGAAAGATGGCA
AAGTAAGTGGCTTTATTGATCTTGGGAGAAGCGGCAGGGCGGACAAGTGGTATGACATTGCCTTCTGCGT
CCGGTCGATCAGGGAGGATATCGGGGAAGAACAGTATGTCGAGCTATTTTTTGACTTACTGGGGATCAAG
CCTGATTGGGAGAAAATAAAATATTATATTTTACTGGATGAATTGTTTTAGTACCTAGAATGCATGACCA
AAATCCCTTAACGTGAGTTTTCGTTCCACTGAGCGTCAGACCCCGTAGAAAAGATCAAAGGATCTTCTTG
AGATCCTTTTTTTCTGCGCGTAATCTGCTGCTTGCAAACAAAAAAACCACCGCTACCAGCGGTGGTTTGT
TTGCCGGATCAAGAGCTACCAACTCTTTTTCCGAAGGTAACTGGCTTCAGCAGAGCGCAGATACCAAATA
CTGTCCTTCTAGTGTAGCCGTAGTTAGGCCACCACTTCAAGAACTCTGTAGCACCGCCTACATACCTCGC
TCTGCTAATCCTGTTACCAGTGGCTGCTGCCAGTGGCGATAAGTCGTGTCTTACCGGGTTGGACTCAAGA
CGATAGTTACCGGATAAGGCGCAGCGGTCGGGCTGAACGGGGGGTTCGTGCACACAGCCCAGCTTGGAGC
GAACGACCTACACCGAACTGAGATACCTACAGCGTGAGCTATGAGAAAGCGCCACGCTTCCCGAAGGGAG
AAAGGCGGACAGGTATCCGGTAAGCGGCAGGGTCGGAACAGGAGAGCGCACGAGGGAGCTTCCAGGGGGA
AACGCCTGGTATCTTTATAGTCCTGTCGGGTTTCGCCACCTCTGACTTGAGCGTCGATTTTTGTGATGCT
CGTCAGGGGGGCGGAGCCTATGGAAAAACGCCAGCAACGCGGCCTTTTTACGGTTCCTGGCCTTTTGCTG
GCCTTTTGCTCACATGTTCTTTCCTGCGTTATCCCCTGATTCTGTGGATAACCGTATTACCGCCTTTGAG
TGAGCTGATACCGCTCGCCGCAGCCGAACGACCGAGCGCAGCGAGTCAGTGAGCGAGGAAGCGGAAGAGC
GCCTGATGCGGTATTTTCTCCTTACGCATCTGTGCGGTATTTCACACCGCATATGGTGCACTCTCAGTAC
AATCTGCTCTGATGCCGCATAGTTAAGCCAGTATACACTCCGCTATCGCTACGTGACTGGGTCATGGCTG
CGCCCCGACACCCGCCAACACCCGCTGACGCGCCCTGACGGGCTTGTCTGCTCCCGGCATCCGCTTACAG
ACAAGCTGTGACCGTCTCCGGGAGCTGCATGTGTCAGAGGTTTTCACCGTCATCACCGAAACGCGCGAGG
CAGGGTGCCTTGATGTGGGCGCCGGCGGTCGAGTGGCGACGGCGCGGCTTGTCCGCGCCCTGGTAGATTG
CCTGGCCGTAGGCCAGCCATTTTTGAGCGGCCAGCGGCCGCGATAGGCCGACGCGAAGCGGCGGGGCGTA
GGGAGCGCAGCGACCGAAGGGTAGGCGCTTTTTGCAGCTCTTCGGCTGTGCGCTGGCCAGACAGTTATGC
ACAGGCCAGGCGGGTTTTAAGAGTTTTAATAAGTTTTAAAGAGTTTTAGGCGGAAAAATCGCCTTTTTTC
TCTTTTATATCAGTCACTTACATGTGTGACCGGTTCCCAATGTACGGCTTTGGGTTCCCAATGTACGGGT
TCCGGTTCCCAATGTACGGCTTTGGGTTCCCAATGTACGTGCTATCCACAGGAAAGAGACCTTTTCGACC
TTTTTCCCCTGCTAGGGCAATTTGCCCTAGCATCTGCTCCGTACATTAGGAACCGGCGGATGCTTCGCCC
TCGATCAGGTTGCGGTAGCGCATGACTAGGATCGGGCCAGCCTGCCCCGCCTCCTCCTTCAAATCGTACT
CCGGCAGGTCATTTGACCCGATCAGCTTGCGCACGGTGAAACAGAACTTCTTGAACTCTCCGGCGCTGCC
ACTGCGTTCGTAGATCGTCTTGAACAACCATCTGGCTTCTGCCTTGCCTGCGGCGCGGCGTGCCAGGCGG
TAGAGAAAACGGCCGATGCCGGGATCGATCAAAAAGTAATCGGGGTGAACCGTCAGCACGTCCGGGTTCT
TGCCTTCTGTGATCTCGCGGTACATCCAATCAGCTAGCTCGATCTCGATGTACTCCGGCCGCCCGGTTTC
GCTCTTTACGATCTTGTAGCGGCTAATCAAGGCTTCACCCTCGGATACCGTCACCAGGCGGCCGTTCTTG
GCCTTCTTCGTACGCTGCATGGCAACGTGCGTGGTGTTTAACCGAATGCAGGTTTCTACCAGGTCGTCTT
TCTGCTTTCCGCCATCGGCTCGCCGGCAGAACTTGAGTACGTCCGCAACGTGTGGACGGAACACGCGGCC
GGGCTTGTCTCCCTTCCCTTCCCGGTATCGGTTCATGGATTCGGTTAGATGGGAAACCGCCATCAGTACC
AGGTCGTAATCCCACACACTGGCCATGCCGGCCGGCCCTGCGGAAACCTCTACGTGCCCGTCTGGAAGCT
CGTAGCGGATCACCTCGCCAGCTCGTCGGTCACGCTTCGACAGACGGAAAACGGCCACGTCCATGATGCT
GCGACTATCGCGGGTGCCCACGTCATAGAGCATCGGAACGAAAAAATCTGGTTGCTCGTCGCCCTTGGGC
GGCTTCCTAATCGACGGCGCACCGGCTGCCGGCGGTTGCCGGGATTCTTTGCGGATTCGATCAGCGGCCG
CTTGCCACGATTCACCGGGGCGTGCTTCTGCCTCGATGCGTTGCCGCTGGGCGGCCTGCGCGGCCTTCAA
CTTCTCCACCAGGTCATCACCCAGCGCCGCGCCGATTTGTACCGGGCCGGATGGTTTGCGACCGCTCACG
CCGATTCCTCGGGCTTGGGGGTTCCAGTGCCATTGCAGGGCCGGCAGGCAACCCAGCCGCTTACGCCTGG
CCAACCGCCCGTTCCTCCACACATGGGGCATTCCACGGCGTCGGTGCCTGGTTGTTCTTGATTTTCCATG
CCGCCTCCTTTAGCCGCTAAAATTCATCTACTCATTTATTCATTTGCTCATTTACTCTGGTAGCTGCGCG
ATGTATTCAGATAGCAGCTCGGTAATGGTCTTGCCTTGGCGTACCGCGTACATCTTCAGCTTGGTGTGAT
CCTCCGCCGGCAACTGAAAGTTGACCCGCTTCATGGCTGGCGTGTCTGCCAGGCTGGCCAACGTTGCAGC
CTTGCTGCTGCGTGCGCTCGGACGGCCGGCACTTAGCGTGTTTGTGCTTTTGCTCATTTTCTCTTTACCT
CATTAACTCAAATGAGTTTTGATTTAATTTCAGCGGCCAGCGCCTGGACCTCGCGGGCAGCGTCGCCCTC
GGGTTCTGATTCAAGAACGGTTGTGCCGGCGGCGGCAGTGCCTGGGTAGCTCACGCGCTGCGTGATACGG
GACTCAAGAATGGGCAGCTCGTACCCGGCCAGCGCCTCGGCAACCTCACCGCCGATGCGCGTGCCTTTGA
TCGCCCGCGACACGACAAAGGCCGCTTGTAGCCTTCCATCCGTGACCTCAATGCGCTGCTTAACCAGCTC
CACCAGGTCGGCGGTGGCCCATATGTCGTAAGGGCTTGGCTGCACCGGAATCAGCACGAAGTCGGCTGCC
TTGATCGCGGACACAGCCAAGTCCGCCGCCTGGGGCGCTCCGTCGATCACTACGAAGTCGCGCCGGCCGA
TGGCCTTCACGTCGCGGTCAATCGTCGGGCGGTCGATGCCGACAACGGTTAGCGGTTGATCTTCCCGCAC
GGCCGCCCAATCGCGGGCACTGCCCTGGGGATCGGAATCGACTAACAGAACATCGGCCCCGGCGAGTTGC
AGGGCGCGGGCTAGATGGGTTGCGATGGTCGTCTTGCCTGACCCGCCTTTCTGGTTAAGTACAGCGATAA
CCTTCATGCGTTCCCCTTGCGTATTTGTTTATTTACTCATCGCATCATATACGCAGCGACCGCATGACGC
AAGCTGTTTTACTCAAATACACATCACCTTTTTAGACGGCGGCGCTCGGTTTCTTCAGCGGCCAAGCTGG
CCGGCCAGGCCGCCAGCTTGGCATCAGACAAACCGGCCAGGATTTCATGCAGCCGCACGGTTGAGACGTG
CGCGGGCGGCTCGAACACGTACCCGGCCGCGATCATCTCCGCCTCGATCTCTTCGGTAATGAAAAACGGT
TCGTCCTGGCCGTCCTGGTGCGGTTTCATGCTTGTTCCTCTTGGCGTTCATTCTCGGCGGCCGCCAGGGC
GTCGGCCTCGGTCAATGCGTCCTCACGGAAGGCACCGCGCCGCCTGGCCTCGGTGGGCGTCACTTCCTCG
CTGCGCTCAAGTGCGCGGTACAGGGTCGAGCGATGCACGCCAAGCAGTGCAGCCGCCTCTTTCACGGTGC
GGCCTTCCTGGTCGATCAGCTCGCGGGCGTGCGCGATCTGTGCCGGGGTGAGGGTAGGGCGGGGGCCAAA
CTTCACGCCTCGGGCCTTGGCGGCCTCGCGCCCGCTCCGGGTGCGGTCGATGATTAGGGAACGCTCGAAC
TCGGCAATGCCGGCGAACACGGTCAACACCATGCGGCCGGCCGGCGTGGTGGTGTCGGCCCACGGCTCTG
CCAGGCTACGCAGGCCCGCGCCGGCCTCCTGGATGCG
Features (pLannotate 1.2.2; 29 found; start..end, strand, type, name):
    571..595     -  misc_feature   RB T-DNA repeat: right border repeat from nopaline C58 T-DNA
    661..815     -  CDS            lacZα (fragment): LacZα fragment of β-galactosidase; lacZ fragment
    818..844     -  misc_feature   MCS (fragment): pUC18/19 multiple cloning site
   1188..1260    +  ncRNA          tRNA: Accession: RF00005 - tRNA
   1659..1769    +  CDS            OST4A: OST4A_ARATH - Protein inferred from homology: Swiss-Prot protein existence level 3. Subunit of the oligosaccharyl transferase (OST) complex that catalyzes the initial transfer of a defined glycan (Glc(3)Man(9)GlcNAc(2) in eukaryotes) from the lipid carrier dolichol- pyrophosphate to an asparagine residue within an Asn-X-Ser/Thr consensus motif in nascent polypeptide chains, the first step in protein N-glycosylation. N-glycosylation occurs cotranslationally and the complex associates with the Sec61 complex at the channel-forming translocon complex that mediates protein translocation across the
   2693..3022    +  CDS            SSA1 (fragment): HSP71_CANAL - Also known as HSP70. Experimental evidence at protein level: Swiss-Prot protein existence level 1. May play a role in the transport of polypeptides both across the mitochondrial membranes and into the endoplasmic reticulum. From Candida albicans (strain SC5314 / ATCC MYA-2876) (Yeast).
   4629..6365    +  CDS            HSP70-4 (fragment): HS704_ARATH - Also known as HSC70-4 From Arabidopsis thaliana (Mouse-ear cress).
   6366..7070    +  CDS            mCherry: mCherry is a basic (constitutively fluorescent) red fluorescent protein published in 2004, derived from Discosoma sp.. It is reported to be a very rapidly-maturing monomer with low acid sensitivity.
   7076..7094    +  CDS            9xHis (fragment): 9xHis affinity tag
   7099..7347    +  terminator     HSP terminator: efficient transcription terminator from the Arabidopsis thaliana heat shock protein 18.2 gene (Nagaya et al., 2010)
   8280..8642    +  CDS            COAT_BPPP7: Experimental evidence at protein level: Swiss-Prot protein existence level 1. Forms the phage shell; binds to the phage RNA. From Pseudomonas phage PP7 (Bacteriophage PP7).
   8664..9374    +  CDS            mgfp5: GFP with folding enhancement mutations; mgfp5; suitable for expression in plants due to removal of a cryptic intron
   9996..10013   -  misc_feature   MCS (fragment): pUC18/19 multiple cloning site
  10044..10066   -  protein_bind   lac operator (fragment): The lac repressor binds to the lac operator to inhibit transcription in E. coli. This inhibition can be relieved by adding lactose or isopropyl-β-D-thiogalactopyranoside (IPTG). lac repressor encoded by lacI
  10070..10100   -  promoter       lac promoter: promoter for the E. coli lac operon
  10115..10136   -  protein_bind   CAP binding site: CAP binding activates transcription in the presence of cAMP. E. coli catabolite activator protein
  10149..10237   -  CDS            lacI (fragment): lac repressor; lacI; The lac repressor binds to the lac operator to inhibit transcription in E. coli. This inhibition can be relieved by adding lactose or isopropyl-β-D-thiogalactopyranoside (IPTG).
  10327..11003   +  promoter       CaMV 35S promoter (enhanced): cauliflower mosaic virus 35S promoter with a duplicated enhancer region
  11070..12095   +  CDS            HygR: hygromycin B phosphotransferase confers resistance to hygromycin
  12136..12310   +  polyA_signal   CaMV poly(A) signal: cauliflower mosaic virus polyadenylation signal
  12388..12412   -  misc_feature   LB T-DNA repeat: left border repeat from nopaline C58 T-DNA
  12837..13631   +  CDS            KanR: aminoglycoside phosphotransferase; aphA-3; confers resistance to kanamycin
  13718..14306   +  rep_origin     ori: high-copy-number ColE1/pMB1/pBR322/pUC origin of replication
  14492..14632   -  misc_feature   bom: basis of mobility region from pBR322
  14734..14773   -  CDS            rop (fragment): Rop protein, which maintains plasmids at low copy number; rop
  14976..15170   -  rep_origin     pVS1 oriV: origin of replication for the Pseudomonas plasmid pVS1 (Heeb et al., 2000)
  15236..16309   -  CDS            pVS1 RepA: replication protein from the Pseudomonas plasmid pVS1 (Heeb et al., 2000)
  16738..17367   -  CDS            pVS1 StaA: stability protein from the Pseudomonas plasmid pVS1 (Heeb et al., 2000)
  17927..231     -  CDS            Y4CG_SINFN (fragment) (across the origin): Protein inferred from homology: Swiss-Prot protein existence level 3. From Sinorhizobium fredii (strain NBRC 101917 / NGR234).
