[The description below was written by a language model from this plasmid's Addgene catalogue record and pLannotate feature annotations shown in this document.]
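Description:
HSP70-pp7i-mCh-UPG is an 18.1 kb binary T-DNA plasmid for plant expression, catalogued as built on the pCambia2300 backbone by Gibson assembly. It carries a high-copy ColE1/pMB1-type origin with the pBR322 bom region for propagation in E. coli. The pVS1 oriV, RepA and StaA functions allow replication and stable maintenance in Agrobacterium. Bacterial selection is by kanamycin (aphA-3). Between the nopaline-type right and left border repeats, the plant-selectable marker annotated in the sequence is hygromycin phosphotransferase, driven by an enhanced CaMV 35S promoter with a CaMV poly(A) signal. Remnants of the lacZα/MCS region are also present.

The T-DNA payload has two parts. The first is an Arabidopsis HSP70 genomic region: upstream sequence that includes neighbouring annotations (a tRNA and OST4A), followed by HSP70 coding sequence split into two annotated blocks. The gap between those blocks fits the stated intronic placement of the PP7 stem-loop array, although the loops themselves are not annotated. The HSP70 coding sequence is fused at its C-terminus to mCherry, followed by a partial His tag and the HSP18.2 terminator. No promoter for this unit is annotated, and the record does not state one explicitly. The second part encodes the PP7 bacteriophage coat protein followed by plant-optimised mgfp5, apparently as a fusion; its promoter is likewise not annotated. PP7 coat protein–GFP binds the PP7 loops in nascent transcripts, so active transcription sites appear as fluorescent nuclear spots, while mCherry reports the protein product. The associated work concerns quantitative live imaging of RNA polymerase II activity in single plant cells. The catalogue insert field names "PP7 and H2B-mScarlet", but no H2B or mScarlet feature appears in the annotation.
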