Addgene plasmid #161011: HSP70-pp7i-mCh-UPG
Purpose: C-terminal mCherry fusion to Arabidopsis HSP70 with intronic PP7
Depositing lab: Krishna Niyogi. Depositing organization: University of California, Berkeley. Publication: Quantitative imaging of RNA polymerase II activity in plants reveals the single-cell basis of tissue-wide transcriptional dynamics. Alamos S, Reimer A, Niyogi KK, Garcia HG. Nat Plants. 2021 Aug;7(8):1037-1049. doi: 10.1038/s41477-021-00976-0. Epub 2021 Aug 9. PubMed 34373604.
Backbone
  Vector backbone: pCambia2300
  Vector type: Plant Expression
Growth in bacteria
  Bacterial resistance: Kanamycin, 50 μg/mL
  Growth temperature: 37°C
  Growth strain: DH5alpha
  Copy number: High Copy
Gene/Insert
  Gene/Insert name: PP7 and H2B-mScarlet
  Species: A. thaliana (mustard weed)
  Cloning method: Gibson Cloning
Terms and licenses: Academic/Nonprofit Terms; Industry Terms: Not Available to Industry
Depositor comments: Please visit https://www.biorxiv.org/content/10.1101/2020.08.30.274621v1 for bioRxiv preprint.
How to cite: HSP70-pp7i-mCh-UPG was a gift from Krishna Niyogi (Addgene plasmid # 161011 ; http://n2t.net/addgene:161011 ; RRID:Addgene_161011)
